>Addgene plasmid #1174 | RMC sup35 promotor | addgene partial sequence | sequence record 16566 | T7 5'-TAATACGACTCACTATAGGG-3'
ATTTTACAATTTTACCAATTGCTATTGTGGTACCTTGATCTCTCAAAGTGAATCTACCTAATTGAGGGTA
ATCTTGGTAAGTTTCCACACAAACTGGAGCTTCAGTTTCTAAAACAGCGATGACCTTCATACCCTTCTTA
GCAAAAGCAGGTGGTTTCTTTGACTTACGGTTGGTACCCTTTTCTAATTTGTGCAATAACTTAACAATAT
GTACCTCTTCAATTGCTGTATGAACATGCATAACACATGAAAAACCGGCTGCTATGATAGATTTTAATTC
TACAATAGCAATTTGAGCTACAAACTTGGTAACACTCTTGATAGGGTTCTTTGGCGATGTTAGTACAAAA
CCTGGTGAAATGTCTTCTTCTTCAACACCTTTGATTCTTAGTTTAACTTGCTCACCACACATAGCCATAT
CAACTTCATTTTCAGTTTCGTTGTAAATATTTTGAATTTCCACAGCGGTTTTGTTAGGCATCAGTAGGGT
GGATTGACCCTTTTTGATATGACCGGATTCAATTTTACCTTCAACGATGGTACCTAGATCCTTCATCTTA
GCGGCAATAGGCAACATGAATGGAGCATTGATGTGACGGTCGACGTGGTTCATTGTATCCAGATATTCTA
ACAGAGTTGGGCCGGTGTACCATGGGCATTCTTTTGGATCTACGTGATCTTTCAAATTTGCACCACTGTA
GCCGGATACTGGCATAAATACAACGTCTGTCTTAATGTTGTAACCAATTGCTCTCAAGAAAATGCTGACA
TACTCACA
