[The description below was written by a language model from this plasmid's Addgene catalogue record.]
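Description:
RMC sup35 promotor is a yeast expression plasmid built on pRS315, one of the standard pRS-series yeast–E. coli shuttle vectors. The record lists ampicillin resistance for selection in bacteria and describes the plasmid as low copy. pRS315 is generally known as a centromeric (CEN/ARS) vector carrying the LEU2 auxotrophic marker for selection in leucine-deficient yeast strains. These elements are not itemised in the record, and no feature table is provided to confirm them.

The payload is an insert of about 2 kb from Saccharomyces cerevisiae encoding an Rnq1–Sup35 fusion, cloned between BamHI and EcoRI sites that both remain intact. Sup35 is the yeast translation termination factor whose prion form underlies the [PSI+] state, and Rnq1 is a glutamine/asparagine-rich protein that also has prion-like behaviour. The name "RMC" suggests a chimera in which an Rnq1 segment takes the place of the Sup35 N-terminal prion domain ahead of the Sup35 middle (M) and C-terminal (C) regions, but the record does not give the exact fusion boundaries. The plasmid name also implies that expression is driven by the native SUP35 promoter, which would give near-physiological levels from a low-copy vector. However, the promoter is not listed as a separate field, and no tags or reporters are recorded.

The associated publication concerns Rnq1 as an epigenetic modifier of protein function in yeast. In that context, the construct is suited to testing whether Rnq1 sequence can confer prion-like, heritable switching on Sup35 activity, typically read out through changes in translation termination and nonsense suppression.
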