Addgene plasmid #1174: RMC sup35 promotor
Depositing lab: Susan Lindquist. Depositing organization: Whitehead Institute for Biomedical Research. Publication: Rnq1: an epigenetic modifier of protein function in yeast. Sondheimer N, Lindquist S. Mol Cell 2000 Jan;5(1):163-72. 10.1016/S1097-2765(00)80412-8 PubMed 10678178.
Backbone
  Vector backbone: pRS315
  Backbone manufacturer: Hieter and Sikorski
  Backbone size w/o insert (bp): 4895
  Vector type: Yeast Expression
Growth in bacteria
  Bacterial resistance: Ampicillin, 100 μg/mL
  Growth temperature: 37°C
  Growth strain: DH5alpha
  Copy number: Low Copy
Gene/Insert
  Gene/Insert name: Rnq1-Sup35 fusion (alt names: Rnq1; Sup35)
  Species: S. cerevisiae (budding yeast)
  Insert size (bp): 2049
  Entrez Gene: SUP35 (a.k.a. YDR172W, GST1, PNM2, SAL3, SUF12, SUP2, SUP36); RNQ1 (a.k.a. YCL028W)
  Cloning method: Restriction Enzyme; 5′ cloning site BamHI (not destroyed); 3′ cloning site EcoRI (not destroyed)
  Sequencing primers: 5′ na; 3′ T7
Terms and licenses: Academic/Nonprofit Terms; Industry Terms: Not Available to Industry
How to cite: RMC sup35 promotor was a gift from Susan Lindquist (Addgene plasmid # 1174 ; http://n2t.net/addgene:1174 ; RRID:Addgene_1174)
